Addgene plasmid #166435: pGEX-6P-1 Monosiga brevicollis CBS-pair domain
Purpose: Express pGEX-6P-1 Monosiga brevicollis CBS-pair domain
Depositing lab: Kalle Gehring. Depositing organization: McGill University. Publication: Burst kinetics and CNNM binding are evolutionarily conserved properties of phosphatases of regenerating liver. Fakih R, Goldstein RH, Kozlov G, Gehring K. J Biol Chem. 2023 Apr;299(4):103055. doi: 10.1016/j.jbc.2023.103055. Epub 2023 Feb 22. PubMed 36822330.
Backbone
  Vector backbone: pGEX-6P-1
  Backbone manufacturer: Amersham-Pharmacia
  Backbone size w/o insert (bp): 4984
  Total vector size (bp): 5428
  Vector type: Bacterial Expression
Growth in bacteria
  Bacterial resistance: Ampicillin, 100 μg/mL
  Growth temperature: 37°C
  Growth strain: DH5alpha
  Copy number: High Copy
Gene/Insert
  Gene/Insert name: Monosiga brevicollis CBS-pair domain
  Species: Monosiga brevicollis
  Insert size (bp): 444
  Promoter: Tac, LacI, Amp
  Tag / fusion protein: GST (N terminal on backbone)
  Cloning method: Restriction Enzyme; 5′ cloning site NdeI (not destroyed); 3′ cloning site XhoI (not destroyed)
  Sequencing primers: 5′ pGEX Fwd; 3′ pGEX Rev
Terms and licenses: Academic/Nonprofit Terms; Industry Terms: Not Available to Industry
How to cite: pGEX-6P-1 Monosiga brevicollis CBS-pair domain was a gift from Kalle Gehring (Addgene plasmid # 166435 ; http://n2t.net/addgene:166435 ; RRID:Addgene_166435)
