[The description below was written by a language model from this plasmid's Addgene catalogue record and pLannotate feature annotations shown in this document.]
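Description:
pGEX-6P-1 Monosiga brevicollis CBS-pair domain is a 5,428 bp bacterial expression plasmid built on the pGEX-6P-1 backbone and designed to produce a GST fusion protein in E. coli. It replicates from a high-copy ColE1/pMB1-type origin and is selected with ampicillin through the β-lactamase gene driven by its own promoter. The feature table also picks up backbone remnants typical of this vector family, including short rop and bom fragments and a lac promoter/operator with a lacZα fragment. None of these contribute to expression of the insert.

The payload is a 444 bp fragment encoding the CBS-pair domain from the choanoflagellate Monosiga brevicollis, cloned between NdeI and XhoI sites that both remain intact. It lies directly downstream of the Schistosoma japonicum glutathione S-transferase coding sequence, so GST is fused to its N terminus. Transcription comes from the strong hybrid tac promoter, which is followed by a lac operator. The plasmid carries its own lacI gene under the lacIq promoter, so expression is repressed until IPTG is added, independent of host genotype. The annotation software labels the insert region as a fragment similar to Drosophila uex, a CNNM-family homologue. This reflects sequence similarity rather than the recorded source species. The GST tag allows affinity purification on glutathione resin, and vectors of the pGEX-6P series normally include a PreScission protease site between GST and the insert for tag removal, though that site is not annotated here. The associated publication concerns the conservation of CNNM binding by phosphatases of regenerating liver, which suggests the recombinant domain was made for biochemical or structural binding studies.
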