Features (pLannotate 1.2.2; 17 found; start..end, strand, type, name):
      6..107     -  CDS            yciV (fragment): RNAAM_ECOLI - Also known as trpH From Escherichia coli (strain K12).
    183..211     +  promoter       tac promoter: strong E. coli promoter; hybrid between the trp and lac UV5 promoters
    219..235     +  protein_bind   lac operator: The lac repressor binds to the lac operator to inhibit transcription in E. coli. This inhibition can be relieved by adding lactose or isopropyl-β-D-thiogalactopyranoside (IPTG). lac repressor encoded by lacI
    258..911     +  CDS            GST26_SCHJA: Experimental evidence at protein level: Swiss-Prot protein existence level 1. GST isoenzymes appear to play a central role in the parasite detoxification system. Other functions are also suspected including a role in increasing the solubility of haematin in the parasite gut. From Schistosoma japonicum (Blood fluke).
    951..1409    +  CDS            uex (fragment): UEX_DROME - Also known as 41Ad From Drosophila melanogaster (Fruit fly).
   1445..1484    +  CDS            rop (fragment): Rop protein, which maintains plasmids at low copy number; rop
   1586..1626    +  misc_feature   bom (fragment): basis of mobility region from pBR322
   1731..1835    +  promoter       AmpR promoter: bla
   1836..2696    +  CDS            AmpR: β-lactamase; bla; confers resistance to ampicillin, carbenicillin, and related antibiotics
   2867..3455    +  rep_origin     ori: high-copy-number ColE1/pMB1/pBR322/pUC origin of replication
   3641..3692    -  misc_feature   bom (fragment): basis of mobility region from pBR322
   3699..3776    +  promoter       lacIq promoter: lacI (mutant); In the lacIq allele, a single base change in the promoter boosts expression of the lacI gene about 10-fold.
   3777..4859    +  CDS            lacI: lac repressor; lacI; The lac repressor binds to the lac operator to inhibit transcription in E. coli. This inhibition can be relieved by adding lactose or isopropyl-β-D-thiogalactopyranoside (IPTG).
   4872..4893    +  protein_bind   CAP binding site: CAP binding activates transcription in the presence of cAMP. E. coli catabolite activator protein
   4908..4938    +  promoter       lac promoter: promoter for the E. coli lac operon
   4946..4962    +  protein_bind   lac operator: The lac repressor binds to the lac operator to inhibit transcription in E. coli. This inhibition can be relieved by adding lactose or isopropyl-β-D-thiogalactopyranoside (IPTG). lac repressor encoded by lacI
   4982..5155    +  CDS            lacZα: LacZα fragment of β-galactosidase; lacZ fragment
>Addgene plasmid #166435 | pGEX-6P-1 Monosiga brevicollis CBS-pair domain | addgene full sequence | sequence record 329473 | Addgene NGS Result
ACGTTATCGACTGCACGGTGCACCAATGCTTCTGGCGTCAGGCAGCCATCGGAAGCTGTGGTATGGCTGT
GCAGGTCGTAAATCACTGCATAATTCGTGTCGCTCAAGGCGCACTCCCGTTCTGGATAATGTTTTTTGCG
CCGACATCATAACGGTTCTGGCAAATATTCTGAAATGAGCTGTTGACAATTAATCATCGGCTCGTATAAT
GTGTGGAATTGTGAGCGGATAACAATTTCACACAGGAAACAGTATTCATGTCCCCTATACTAGGTTATTG
GAAAATTAAGGGCCTTGTGCAACCCACTCGACTTCTTTTGGAATATCTTGAAGAAAAATATGAAGAGCAT
TTGTATGAGCGCGATGAAGGTGATAAATGGCGAAACAAAAAGTTTGAATTGGGTTTGGAGTTTCCCAATC
TTCCTTATTATATTGATGGTGATGTTAAATTAACACAGTCTATGGCCATCATACGTTATATAGCTGACAA
GCACAACATGTTGGGTGGTTGTCCAAAAGAGCGTGCAGAGATTTCAATGCTTGAAGGAGCGGTTTTGGAT
ATTAGATACGGTGTTTCGAGAATTGCATATAGTAAAGACTTTGAAACTCTCAAAGTTGATTTTCTTAGCA
AGCTACCTGAAATGCTGAAAATGTTCGAAGATCGTTTATGTCATAAAACATATTTAAATGGTGATCATGT
AACCCATCCTGACTTCATGTTGTATGACGCTCTTGATGTTGTTTTATACATGGACCCAATGTGCCTGGAT
GCGTTCCCAAAATTAGTTTGTTTTAAAAAACGTATTGAAGCTATCCCACAAATTGATAAGTACTTGAAAT
CCAGCAAGTATATAGCATGGCCTTTGCAGGGCTGGCAAGCCACGTTTGGTGGTGGCGACCATCCTCCAAA
ATCGGATCTGGAAGTTCTGTTCCAGGGGCCCCTGGGATCCGTAGACATCATCACCGGCGCGCTGACCTTC
AAAGAAAAAACCGCGTCTATGGTTATGACCAAATTCGGTGACGTTTTCATGCTGCCGCTGAACTCTATCC
TGGACTTCAAAACCGTTTCTAAAGTTATGGAATCTGGCCACTCCCGTATCCCGGTTTACCAGGGCAAACG
TGACAACGTTGTTGGCCTGCTGCACGTTAAAGACCTGGCGTTCATCGACCCGGACGACCGTACCCCGCTG
GAAAGCGTTATCAAATACTACAACCACTCTATCGTTGAAGTTTACTCCCACACCCACCTGGACAAACTGC
TGGACATCTTCAAACAGGGTCGTACCCACATGGTTCTGGTTGTGCACATCGACACCGACTCTGACACCGA
CCCGGTTAAAGAAGTTGTTGGTATCGCGACCCTGGAAGATGTGATCGAAGAAATCATCCAGGCGGAAATC
ATCGACGAATAACTCGAGCGGCCGCATCGTGACTGACTGACGATCTGCCTCGCGCGTTTCGGTGATGACG
GTGAAAACCTCTGACACATGCAGCTCCCGGAGACGGTCACAGCTTGTCTGTAAGCGGATGCCGGGAGCAG
ACAAGCCCGTCAGGGCGCGTCAGCGGGTGTTGGCGGGTGTCGGGGCGCAGCCATGACCCAGTCACGTAGC
GATAGCGGAGTGTATAATTCTTGAAGACGAAAGGGCCTCGTGATACGCCTATTTTTATAGGTTAATGTCA
TGATAATAATGGTTTCTTAGACGTCAGGTGGCACTTTTCGGGGAAATGTGCGCGGAACCCCTATTTGTTT
ATTTTTCTAAATACATTCAAATATGTATCCGCTCATGAGACAATAACCCTGATAAATGCTTCAATAATAT
TGAAAAAGGAAGAGTATGAGTATTCAACATTTCCGTGTCGCCCTTATTCCCTTTTTTGCGGCATTTTGCC
TTCCTGTTTTTGCTCACCCAGAAACGCTGGTGAAAGTAAAAGATGCTGAAGATCAGTTGGGTGCACGAGT
GGGTTACATCGAACTGGATCTCAACAGCGGTAAGATCCTTGAGAGTTTTCGCCCCGAAGAACGTTTTCCA
ATGATGAGCACTTTTAAAGTTCTGCTATGTGGCGCGGTATTATCCCGTGTTGACGCCGGGCAAGAGCAAC
TCGGTCGCCGCATACACTATTCTCAGAATGACTTGGTTGAGTACTCACCAGTCACAGAAAAGCATCTTAC
GGATGGCATGACAGTAAGAGAATTATGCAGTGCTGCCATAACCATGAGTGATAACACTGCGGCCAACTTA
CTTCTGACAACGATCGGAGGACCGAAGGAGCTAACCGCTTTTTTGCACAACATGGGGGATCATGTAACTC
GCCTTGATCGTTGGGAACCGGAGCTGAATGAAGCCATACCAAACGACGAGCGTGACACCACGATGCCTGC
AGCAATGGCAACAACGTTGCGCAAACTATTAACTGGCGAACTACTTACTCTAGCTTCCCGGCAACAATTA
ATAGACTGGATGGAGGCGGATAAAGTTGCAGGACCACTTCTGCGCTCGGCCCTTCCGGCTGGCTGGTTTA
TTGCTGATAAATCTGGAGCCGGTGAGCGTGGGTCTCGCGGTATCATTGCAGCACTGGGGCCAGATGGTAA
GCCCTCCCGTATCGTAGTTATCTACACGACGGGGAGTCAGGCAACTATGGATGAACGAAATAGACAGATC
GCTGAGATAGGTGCCTCACTGATTAAGCATTGGTAACTGTCAGACCAAGTTTACTCATATATACTTTAGA
TTGATTTAAAACTTCATTTTTAATTTAAAAGGATCTAGGTGAAGATCCTTTTTGATAATCTCATGACCAA
AATCCCTTAACGTGAGTTTTCGTTCCACTGAGCGTCAGACCCCGTAGAAAAGATCAAAGGATCTTCTTGA
GATCCTTTTTTTCTGCGCGTAATCTGCTGCTTGCAAACAAAAAAACCACCGCTACCAGCGGTGGTTTGTT
TGCCGGATCAAGAGCTACCAACTCTTTTTCCGAAGGTAACTGGCTTCAGCAGAGCGCAGATACCAAATAC
TGTCCTTCTAGTGTAGCCGTAGTTAGGCCACCACTTCAAGAACTCTGTAGCACCGCCTACATACCTCGCT
CTGCTAATCCTGTTACCAGTGGCTGCTGCCAGTGGCGATAAGTCGTGTCTTACCGGGTTGGACTCAAGAC
GATAGTTACCGGATAAGGCGCAGCGGTCGGGCTGAACGGGGGGTTCGTGCACACAGCCCAGCTTGGAGCG
AACGACCTACACCGAACTGAGATACCTACAGCGTGAGCTATGAGAAAGCGCCACGCTTCCCGAAGGGAGA
AAGGCGGACAGGTATCCGGTAAGCGGCAGGGTCGGAACAGGAGAGCGCACGAGGGAGCTTCCAGGGGGAA
ACGCCTGGTATCTTTATAGTCCTGTCGGGTTTCGCCACCTCTGACTTGAGCGTCGATTTTTGTGATGCTC
GTCAGGGGGGCGGAGCCTATGGAAAAACGCCAGCAACGCGGCCTTTTTACGGTTCCTGGCCTTTTGCTGG
CCTTTTGCTCACATGTTCTTTCCTGCGTTATCCCCTGATTCTGTGGATAACCGTATTACCGCCTTTGAGT
GAGCTGATACCGCTCGCCGCAGCCGAACGACCGAGCGCAGCGAGTCAGTGAGCGAGGAAGCGGAAGAGCG
CCTGATGCGGTATTTTCTCCTTACGCATCTGTGCGGTATTTCACACCGCATAAATTCCGACACCATCGAA
TGGTGCAAAACCTTTCGCGGTATGGCATGATAGCGCCCGGAAGAGAGTCAATTCAGGGTGGTGAATGTGA
AACCAGTAACGTTATACGATGTCGCAGAGTATGCCGGTGTCTCTTATCAGACCGTTTCCCGCGTGGTGAA
CCAGGCCAGCCACGTTTCTGCGAAAACGCGGGAAAAAGTGGAAGCGGCGATGGCGGAGCTGAATTACATT
CCCAACCGCGTGGCACAACAACTGGCGGGCAAACAGTCGTTGCTGATTGGCGTTGCCACCTCCAGTCTGG
CCCTGCACGCGCCGTCGCAAATTGTCGCGGCGATTAAATCTCGCGCCGATCAACTGGGTGCCAGCGTGGT
GGTGTCGATGGTAGAACGAAGCGGCGTCGAAGCCTGTAAAGCGGCGGTGCACAATCTTCTCGCGCAACGC
GTCAGTGGGCTGATCATTAACTATCCGCTGGATGACCAGGATGCCATTGCTGTGGAAGCTGCCTGCACTA
ATGTTCCGGCGTTATTTCTTGATGTCTCTGACCAGACACCCATCAACAGTATTATTTTCTCCCATGAAGA
CGGTACGCGACTGGGCGTGGAGCATCTGGTCGCATTGGGTCACCAGCAAATCGCGCTGTTAGCGGGCCCA
TTAAGTTCTGTCTCGGCGCGTCTGCGTCTGGCTGGCTGGCATAAATATCTCACTCGCAATCAAATTCAGC
CGATAGCGGAACGGGAAGGCGACTGGAGTGCCATGTCCGGTTTTCAACAAACCATGCAAATGCTGAATGA
GGGCATCGTTCCCACTGCGATGCTGGTTGCCAACGATCAGATGGCGCTGGGCGCAATGCGCGCCATTACC
GAGTCCGGGCTGCGCGTTGGTGCGGATATCTCGGTAGTGGGATACGACGATACCGAAGACAGCTCATGTT
ATATCCCGCCGTTAACCACCATCAAACAGGATTTTCGCCTGCTGGGGCAAACCAGCGTGGACCGCTTGCT
GCAACTCTCTCAGGGCCAGGCGGTGAAGGGCAATCAGCTGTTGCCCGTCTCACTGGTGAAAAGAAAAACC
ACCCTGGCGCCCAATACGCAAACCGCCTCTCCCCGCGCGTTGGCCGATTCATTAATGCAGCTGGCACGAC
AGGTTTCCCGACTGGAAAGCGGGCAGTGAGCGCAACGCAATTAATGTGAGTTAGCTCACTCATTAGGCAC
CCCAGGCTTTACACTTTATGCTTCCGGCTCGTATGTTGTGTGGAATTGTGAGCGGATAACAATTTCACAC
AGGAAACAGCTATGACCATGATTACGGATTCACTGGCCGTCGTTTTACAACGTCGTGACTGGGAAAACCC
TGGCGTTACCCAACTTAATCGCCTTGCAGCACATCCCCCTTTCGCCAGCTGGCGTAATAGCGAAGAGGCC
CGCACCGATCGCCCTTCCCAACAGTTGCGCAGCCTGAATGGCGAATGGCGCTTTGCCTGGTTTCCGGCAC
CAGAAGCGGTGCCGGAAAGCTGGCTGGAGTGCGATCTTCCTGAGGCCGATACTGTCGTCGTCCCCTCAAA
CTGGCAGATGCACGGTTACGATGCGCCCATCTACACCAACGTAACCTATCCCATTACGGTCAATCCGCCG
TTTGTTCCCACGGAGAATCCGACGGGTTGTTACTCGCTCACATTTAATGTTGATGAAAGCTGGCTACAGG
AAGGCCAGACGCGAATTATTTTTGATGGCGTTGGAATT
